Addgene plasmid #211097: pNLF1-N_RAB7A:1-207
Purpose: Mammalian expression of full-length human RAB7A. N-terminal NanoLuc luciferase tag.
Depositing lab: Cheryl Arrowsmith. Depositing organization: University of Toronto. Publication: A Target Class Ligandability Evaluation of WD40 Repeat-Containing Proteins. Ackloo S, Li F, Szewczyk M, Seitova A, Loppnau P, Zeng H, Xu J, Ahmad S, Arnautova YA, Baghaie AJ, Beldar S, Bolotokova A, Centrella PA, Chau I, Clark MA, Cuozzo JW, Dehghani-Tafti S, Disch JS, Dong A, Dumas A, Feng JA, Ghiabi P, Gibson E, Gilmer J, Goldman B, Green SR, Guie MA, Guilinger JP, Harms N, Herasymenko O, Houliston S, Hutchinson A, Kearnes S, Keefe AD, Kimani SW, Kramer T, Kutera M, Kwak HA, Lento C, Li Y, Liu J, Loup J, Machado RAC, Mulhern CJ, Perveen S, Righetto GL, Riley P, Shrestha S, Sigel EA, Silva M, Sintchak MD, Slakman BL, Taylor RD, Thompson J, Torng W, Underkoffler C, von Rechenberg M, Walsh RT, Watson I, Wilson DJ, Wolf E, Yadav M, Yazdi AK, Zhang J, Zhang Y, Santhakumar V, Edwards AM, Barsyte-Lovejoy D, Schapira M, Brown PJ, Halabelian L, Arrowsmith CH. J Med Chem. 2025 Jan 23;68(2):1092-1112. doi: 10.1021/acs.jmedchem.4c02010. Epub 2024 Nov 4. PubMed 39495097.
Backbone
  Vector backbone: pNLF1-N
  Backbone manufacturer: Promega
  Vector type: Mammalian Expression
  Selectable markers: Hygromycin
Growth in bacteria
  Bacterial resistance: Ampicillin, 100 μg/mL
  Growth temperature: 37°C
  Growth strain: DH5alpha
  Copy number: High Copy
Gene/Insert
  Gene/Insert name: RAB7A:M1-C207
  Species: H. sapiens (human)
  Insert size (bp): 621
  Mutation: wild type
  Entrez Gene: RAB7A (a.k.a. CMT2B, PRO2706, RAB7)
  Promoter: CMV
  Tag / fusion protein: NanoLuc luciferase (N terminal on insert)
  Cloning method: Ligation Independent Cloning
  Sequencing primers: 5′ gtaaccatcaacggagtgac; 3′ tatcatgtctgctcgaagc
Resource information
  A portion of this plasmid was derived from a plasmid made by: Mammalian Gene Collection (BC013728)
Terms and licenses: Academic/Nonprofit Terms; Industry Terms: Not Available to Industry
Depositor comments: 5' Cloning Site: EcoR1 (not destroyed), 3' Cloning Site: Xba1 (not destroyed). N terminal tag: mvftledfvgdwrqtagynldqvleqggvsslfqnlgvsvtpiqrivlsgenglkidihviipyeglsgdqmgqiekifkvvypvddhhfkvilhygtlvidgvtpnmidyfgrpyegiavfdgkkitvtgtlwngnkiiderlinpdgsllfrvtingvtgwrlcerilagssgaiasef.
How to cite: pNLF1-N_RAB7A:1-207 was a gift from Cheryl Arrowsmith (Addgene plasmid # 211097 ; http://n2t.net/addgene:211097 ; RRID:Addgene_211097)
