[The description below was written by a language model from this plasmid's Addgene catalogue record and pLannotate feature annotations shown in this document.]
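Description:
pNLF1-N_RAB7A:1-207 is a mammalian expression plasmid of about 6.5 kb, built on Promega's pNLF1-N backbone, that produces full-length wild-type human RAB7A (residues M1–C207, a 621 bp insert derived from a Mammalian Gene Collection clone) fused at its N terminus to NanoLuc luciferase. It is propagated in E. coli as a high-copy plasmid through a ColE1/pUC-type origin with ampicillin resistance (β-lactamase). A ColE1 cer site is also annotated, which helps keep the plasmid monomeric. For selection in mammalian cells, the backbone carries a hygromycin phosphotransferase (hph) gene driven by the SV40 enhancer/early promoter and terminated by a synthetic poly(A) signal.

The expression cassette consists of the CMV immediate-early enhancer and promoter, followed by a chimeric β-globin/immunoglobulin intron that generally improves transcript processing and expression. Next come the human codon-optimized Nluc coding sequence, a short linker, and the RAB7A open reading frame, with an SV40 polyadenylation signal downstream. A T7 promoter lies just upstream of Nluc and could in principle support in vitro transcription. The insert was introduced by ligation-independent cloning between EcoRI and XbaI sites that remain intact. Several short annotated fragments (SET1, T7 terminator, large T antigen, M13 ori, bom, tnpA) appear to be partial sequence matches to backbone remnants rather than functional elements.

RAB7A is a small GTPase that regulates endo-lysosomal trafficking and late endosome maturation. The record gives the purpose only as mammalian expression of NanoLuc-tagged RAB7A. Such fusions are commonly used as luminescent donors in bioluminescence-based cellular assays such as NanoBRET, and the associated publication concerns ligandability of WD40 repeat proteins, but the specific assay is not stated.
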