Features (pLannotate 1.2.2; 20 found; start..end, strand, type, name):
    140..517     +  enhancer       CMV enhancer: human cytomegalovirus immediate early enhancer
    519..718     +  promoter       CMV promoter: human cytomegalovirus (CMV) immediate early promoter
    857..989     +  intron         chimeric intron: chimera between introns from human β-globin and immunoglobulin heavy chain genes
   1033..1051    +  promoter       T7 promoter: promoter for bacteriophage T7 RNA polymerase
   1065..1577    +  CDS            Nluc: NanoLuc® luciferase human codon-optimized
   1608..2228    +  CDS            RAB7A: RAB7A_HUMAN - Also known as RAB7. Experimental evidence at protein level: Swiss-Prot protein existence level 1. Small GTPase which cycles between active GTP-bound and inactive GDP-bound states. In its active state, binds to a variety of effector proteins playing a key role in the regulation of endo- lysosomal trafficking. Governs early-to-late endosomal maturation, microtubule minus-end as well as plus-end directed endosomal migration and positioning, and endosome-lysosome transport through different protein-protein interaction cascades. Plays a central role, not only in endosomal traffic, but
   2277..2302    +  CDS            SET1 (fragment): solubility-enhancement tag derived from T7 phage gene 10B
   2310..2326    +  terminator     T7 terminator (fragment): transcription terminator for bacteriophage T7 RNA polymerase
   2346..2467    -  polyA_signal   SV40 poly(A) signal: SV40 polyadenylation signal
   2490..2558    -  CDS            large T antigen (fragment): large T antigen from SV40 (simian virus 40)
   2563..2595    +  rep_origin     M13 ori (fragment): M13 bacteriophage origin of replication; arrow indicates direction of (+) strand synthesis
   2596..2647    -  misc_feature   bom (fragment): basis of mobility region from pBR322
   2712..3069    +  promoter       SV40 promoter: SV40 enhancer and early promoter
   3100..4122    +  CDS            hph: KHYB_ECOLX - Experimental evidence at protein level: Swiss-Prot protein existence level 1. The aminoglycoside phosphotransferases achieve inactivation of their antibiotic substrates by phosphorylation. Only phosphorylates hygromycin and closely related compounds such as demethyl analogs and destomycin. From Escherichia coli.
   4161..4209    +  polyA_signal   poly(A) signal: synthetic polyadenylation signal
   4230..4322    -  CDS            tnpA (fragment): TN5P_ECOLX - Also known as tnp. Experimental evidence at protein level: Swiss-Prot protein existence level 1. Mediates transposition of transposon Tn5 by a 'cut and paste' mechanism. First, the monomeric transposase binds the 19 bp inverted DNA repeats flanking the transposon. Then, dimerization of the DNA- bound transposase creates a synaptic DNA complex. After nicking of the first DNA strand, excision of the transposon proceeds through a series of intermediates. The transposase then mediates the insertion of the transposon at a new site by strand transfer. The activity of the wild- type tran
   4365..4469    +  promoter       AmpR promoter: bla
   4470..5330    +  CDS            AmpR: β-lactamase; bla; confers resistance to ampicillin, carbenicillin, and related antibiotics
   5488..6076    -  rep_origin     ori: high-copy-number ColE1/pMB1/pBR322/pUC origin of replication
   6192..6475    +  misc_feature   cer region: ColE1-derived recombination site that helps to maintain plasmids as monomers
>Addgene plasmid #211097 | pNLF1-N_RAB7A:1-207 | addgene full sequence | sequence record 425979 | Addgene NGS Result
TCAATATTGGCCATTAGCCATATTATTCATTGGTTATATAGCATAAATCAATATTGGCTATTGGCCATTG
CATACGTTGTATCTATATCATAATATGTACATTTATATTGGCTCATGTCCAATATGACCGCCATGTTGGC
ATTGATTATTGACTAGTTATTAATAGTAATCAATTACGGGGTCATTAGTTCATAGCCCATATATGGAGTT
CCGCGTTACATAACTTACGGTAAATGGCCCGCCTGGCTGACCGCCCAACGACCCCCGCCCATTGACGTCA
ATAATGACGTATGTTCCCATAGTAACGCCAATAGGGACTTTCCATTGACGTCAATGGGTGGAGTATTTAC
GGTAAACTGCCCACTTGGCAGTACATCAAGTGTATCATATGCCAAGTCCGCCCCCTATTGACGTCAATGA
CGGTAAATGGCCCGCCTGGCATTATGCCCAGTACATGACCTTACGGGACTTTCCTACTTGGCAGTACATC
TACGTATTAGTCATCGCTATTACCATGGTGATGCGGTTTTGGCAGTACACCAATGGGCGTGGATAGCGGT
TTGACTCACGGGGATTTCCAAGTCTCCACCCCATTGACGTCAATGGGAGTTTGTTTTGGCACCAAAATCA
ACGGGACTTTCCAAAATGTCGTAATAACCCCGCCCCGTTGACGCAAATGGGCGGTAGGCGTGTACGGTGG
GAGGTCTATATAAGCAGAGCTGGTTTAGTGAACCGTCAGATCACTAGAAGCTTTATTGCGGTAGTTTATC
ACAGTTAAATTGCTAACGCAGTCAGTGCTTCTGACACAACAGTCTCGAACTTAAGCTGCAGAAGTTGGTC
GTGAGGCACTGGGCAGGTAAGTATCAAGGTTACAAGACAGGTTTAAGGAGACCAATAGAAACTGGGCTTG
TCGAGACAGAGAAGACTCTTGCGTTTCTGATAGGCACCTATTGGTCTTACTGACATCCACTTTGCCTTTC
TCTCCACAGGTGTCCACTCCCAGTTCAATTACAGCTCTTAAGGCTAGAGTATTAATACGACTCACTATAG
GGCTAGCGCTCACCATGGTCTTCACACTCGAAGATTTCGTTGGGGACTGGCGACAGACAGCCGGCTACAA
CCTGGACCAAGTCCTTGAACAGGGAGGTGTGTCCAGTTTGTTTCAGAATCTCGGGGTGTCCGTAACTCCG
ATCCAAAGGATTGTCCTGAGCGGTGAAAATGGGCTGAAGATCGACATCCATGTCATCATCCCGTATGAAG
GTCTGAGCGGCGACCAAATGGGCCAGATCGAAAAAATTTTTAAGGTGGTGTACCCTGTGGATGATCATCA
CTTTAAGGTGATCCTGCACTATGGCACACTGGTAATCGACGGGGTTACGCCGAACATGATCGACTATTTC
GGACGGCCGTATGAAGGCATCGCCGTGTTCGACGGCAAAAAGATCACTGTAACAGGGACCCTGTGGAACG
GCAACAAAATTATCGACGAGCGCCTGATCAACCCCGACGGCTCCCTGCTGTTCCGAGTAACCATCAACGG
AGTGACCGGCTGGCGGCTGTGCGAACGCATTCTGGCGGGCTCGAGCGGCGCGATCGCTTCCGAATTCATG
ACCTCTAGGAAGAAAGTGTTGCTGAAGGTTATCATCCTGGGAGATTCTGGAGTCGGGAAGACATCACTCA
TGAACCAGTATGTGAATAAGAAATTCAGCAATCAGTACAAAGCCACAATAGGAGCTGACTTTCTGACCAA
GGAGGTGATGGTGGATGACAGGCTAGTCACAATGCAGATATGGGACACAGCAGGACAGGAACGGTTCCAG
TCTCTCGGTGTGGCCTTCTACAGAGGTGCAGACTGCTGCGTTCTGGTATTTGATGTGACTGCCCCCAACA
CATTCAAAACCCTAGATAGCTGGAGAGATGAGTTTCTCATCCAGGCCAGTCCCCGAGATCCTGAAAACTT
CCCATTTGTTGTGTTGGGAAACAAGATTGACCTCGAAAACAGACAAGTGGCCACAAAGCGGGCACAGGCC
TGGTGCTACAGCAAAAACAACATTCCCTACTTTGAGACCAGTGCCAAGGAGGCCATCAACGTGGAGCAGG
CGTTCCAGACGATTGCACGGAATGCACTTAAGCAGGAAACGGAGGTGGAGCTGTACAACGAATTTCCTGA
ACCTATCAAACTGGACAAGAATGACCGGGCCAAGGCCTCGGCAGAAAGCTGCAGTTGCTAATAATCTAGA
TTTGGGCCCAATTCCTGCAGGATTTTGCGGCCGCTTGCTGAGTTGGCTGCTGCCACCGCTGAGCAATAAC
TAGCATAACCCCTTGGCCGCTTCGAGCAGACATGATAAGATACATTGATGAGTTTGGACAAACCACAACT
AGAATGCAGTGAAAAAAATGCTTTATTTGTGAAATTTGTGATGCTATTGCTTTATTTGTAACCATTATAA
GCTGCAATAAACAAGTTAACAACAACAATTGCATTCATTTTATGTTTCAGGTTCAGGGGGAGATGTGGGA
GGTTTTTTTAAGCAAGTAAAACCTCTACAAATGTGGTAAAATCGAATTTTAACAAAATATTAACGCTTAC
AATTTCCTGATGCGGTATTTTCTCCTTACGCATCTGTGCGGTATTTCACACCGCATACGCGGATCTGCGC
AGCACCATGGCCTGAAATAACCTCTGAAAGAGGAACTTGGTTAGGTACCTTCTGAGGCGGAAAGAACCAG
CTGTGGAATGTGTGTCAGTTAGGGTGTGGAAAGTCCCCAGGCTCCCCAGCAGGCAGAAGTATGCAAAGCA
TGCATCTCAATTAGTCAGCAACCAGGTGTGGAAAGTCCCCAGGCTCCCCAGCAGGCAGAAGTATGCAAAG
CATGCATCTCAATTAGTCAGCAACCATAGTCCCGCCCCTAACTCCGCCCATCCCGCCCCTAACTCCGCCC
AGTTCCGCCCATTCTCCGCCCCATGGCTGACTAATTTTTTTTATTTATGCAGAGGCCGAGGCCGCCTCGG
CCTCTGAGCTATTCCAGAAGTAGTGAGGAGGCTTTTTTGGAGGCCTAGGCTTTTGCAAAAAGCTCGATTC
TTCTGACACTAGCGCCACCATGAAGAAGCCCGAACTCACCGCTACCAGCGTTGAAAAATTTCTCATCGAG
AAGTTCGACAGTGTGAGCGACCTGATGCAGTTGTCGGAGGGCGAAGAGAGCCGAGCCTTCAGCTTCGATG
TCGGCGGACGCGGCTATGTACTGCGGGTGAATAGCTGCGCTGATGGCTTCTACAAAGACCGCTACGTGTA
CCGCCACTTCGCCAGCGCTGCACTACCCATCCCCGAAGTGTTGGACATCGGCGAGTTCAGCGAGAGCCTG
ACATACTGCATCAGTAGACGCGCCCAAGGCGTTACTCTCCAAGACCTCCCCGAAACAGAGCTGCCTGCTG
TGTTACAGCCTGTCGCCGAAGCTATGGATGCTATTGCCGCCGCCGACCTCAGTCAAACCAGCGGCTTCGG
CCCATTCGGGCCCCAAGGCATCGGCCAGTACACAACCTGGCGGGATTTCATTTGCGCCATTGCTGATCCC
CATGTCTACCACTGGCAGACCGTGATGGACGACACCGTGTCCGCCAGCGTAGCTCAAGCCCTGGACGAAC
TGATGCTGTGGGCCGAAGACTGTCCCGAGGTGCGCCACCTCGTCCATGCCGACTTCGGCAGCAACAACGT
CCTGACCGACAACGGCCGCATCACCGCCGTAATCGACTGGTCCGAAGCTATGTTCGGGGACAGTCAGTAC
GAGGTGGCCAACATCTTCTTCTGGCGGCCCTGGCTGGCTTGCATGGAGCAGCAGACTCGCTACTTCGAGC
GCCGGCATCCCGAGCTGGCCGGCAGCCCTCGTCTGCGAGCCTACATGCTGCGCATCGGCCTGGATCAGCT
CTACCAGAGCCTCGTGGACGGCAACTTCGACGATGCTGCCTGGGCTCAAGGCCGCTGCGATGCCATCGTC
CGCAGCGGGGCCGGCACCGTCGGTCGCACACAAATCGCTCGCCGGAGCGCAGCCGTATGGACCGACGGCT
GCGTCGAGGTGCTGGCCGACAGCGGCAACCGCCGGCCCAGTACACGACCGCGCGCTAAGGAGGTAGGTCG
AGTTTAGACTCTAGCCATCACGATGGCCGCAATAAAATATCTTTATTTTCATTACATCTGTGTGTTGGTT
TTTTGTGTGAATCGATAGCGATAAGGATCCTCTTTGCGCTTGCGTTTTCCCTTGTCCAGATAGCCCAGTA
GCTGACATTCATCCGGGGTCAGCACCGTTTCTGCGGACTGGCTTTCTACGTAATGGTTTCTTAGACGTCA
GGTGGCACTTTTCGGGGAAATGTGCGCGGAACCCCTATTTGTTTATTTTTCTAAATACATTCAAATATGT
ATCCGCTCATGAGACAATAACCCTGATAAATGCTTCAATAATATTGAAAAAGGAAGAGTATGAGTATTCA
ACATTTCCGTGTCGCCCTTATTCCCTTTTTTGCGGCATTTTGCCTTCCTGTTTTTGCTCACCCAGAAACG
CTGGTGAAAGTAAAAGATGCTGAAGATCAGTTGGGTGCACGAGTGGGTTACATCGAACTGGATCTCAACA
GCGGTAAGATCCTTGAGAGTTTTCGCCCCGAAGAACGTTTTCCAATGATGAGCACTTTCAAAGTTCTGCT
ATGTGGCGCGGTATTATCCCGTATTGACGCCGGGCAAGAGCAACTCGGTCGCCGCATACACTATTCTCAG
AATGACTTGGTTGAGTACTCACCAGTCACAGAAAAGCATCTTACGGATGGCATGACAGTAAGAGAATTAT
GCAGTGCTGCCATAACCATGAGTGATAACACTGCGGCCAACTTACTTCTGACAACTATCGGAGGACCGAA
GGAGCTAACCGCTTTTTTGCACAACATGGGGGATCATGTAACTCGCCTTGATCGTTGGGAACCGGAGCTG
AATGAAGCCATACCAAACGACGAGCGTGACACCACGATGCCTGTAGCAATGGCAACAACGTTGCGCAAAC
TATTAACTGGCGAACTACTTACTCTAGCTTCCCGGCAACAATTAATAGACTGGATGGAGGCGGATAAAGT
TGCAGGACCACTTCTGCGCTCGGCCCTTCCGGCTGGCTGGTTTATTGCTGATAAATCTGGAGCCGGTGAG
CGTGGGTCTCGCGGTATCATTGCAGCACTGGGGCCAGATGGTAAGCCCTCCCGTATCGTAGTTATCTACA
CGACGGGGAGTCAGGCAACTATGGATGAACGAAATAGACAGATCGCTGAGATAGGTGCCTCACTGATTAA
GCATTGGTAATTCGAAATGACCGACCAAGCGACGCCCAACCGGTATCAGCTCACTCAAAGGCGGTAATAC
GGTTATCCACAGAATCAGGGGATAACGCAGGAAAGAACATGTGAGCAAAAGGCCAGCAAAAGGCCAGGAA
CCGTAAAAAGGCCGCGTTGCTGGCGTTTTTCCATAGGCTCCGCCCCCCTGACGAGCATCACAAAAATCGA
CGCTCAAGTCAGAGGTGGCGAAACCCGACAGGACTATAAAGATACCAGGCGTTTCCCCCTGGAAGCTCCC
TCGTGCGCTCTCCTGTTCCGACCCTGCCGCTTACCGGATACCTGTCCGCCTTTCTCCCTTCGGGAAGCGT
GGCGCTTTCTCATAGCTCACGCTGTAGGTATCTCAGTTCGGTGTAGGTCGTTCGCTCCAAGCTGGGCTGT
GTGCACGAACCCCCCGTTCAGCCCGACCGCTGCGCCTTATCCGGTAACTATCGTCTTGAGTCCAACCCGG
TAAGACACGACTTATCGCCACTGGCAGCAGCCACTGGTAACAGGATTAGCAGAGCGAGGTATGTAGGCGG
TGCTACAGAGTTCTTGAAGTGGTGGCCTAACTACGGCTACACTAGAAGGACAGTATTTGGTATCTGCGCT
CTGCTGAAGCCAGTTACCTTCGGAAAAAGAGTTGGTAGCTCTTGATCCGGCAAACAAACCACCGCTGGTA
GCGGTGGTTTTTTTGTTTGCAAGCAGCAGATTACGCGCAGAAAAAAAGGATTTCAAGAAGATCCTTTGAT
CTTTTCTACGGGGTCTGACGCTCAGTGGAACGAAAACTCACGTTAAGGGATTTTGGTCATGAGATTATCA
AAAAGGATCTTCACCTAGATCCTTTTATAGTCCGGAAATACAGGAACGCACGCTGGATGGCCCTTCGCTG
GGATGGTGAAACCATGAAAAATGGCAGCTTCAGTGGATTAAGTGGGGGTAATGTGGCCTGTACCCTCTGG
TTGCATAGGTATTCATACGGTTAAAATTTATCAGGCGCGATTGCGGCAGTTTTTCGGGTGGTTTGTTGCC
ATTTTTACCTGTCTGCTGCCGTGATCGCGCTGAACGCGTTTTAGCGGTGCGTACAATTAAGGGATTATGG
TAAATCCACTTACTGTCTGCCCTCGTAGCCATCGAGATAAACCGCAGTACTCCGGCCACGATGCGTCCGG
CGTAGAGGATCGAGATCT
