>Addgene plasmid #211097 | pNLF1-N_RAB7A:1-207 | depositor partial sequence | sequence record 411674 | Insert sequence
ATGACCTCTAGGAAGAAAGTGTTGCTGAAGGTTATCATCCTGGGAGATTCTGGAGTCGGGAAGACATCAC
TCATGAACCAGTATGTGAATAAGAAATTCAGCAATCAGTACAAAGCCACAATAGGAGCTGACTTTCTGAC
CAAGGAGGTGATGGTGGATGACAGGCTAGTCACAATGCAGATATGGGACACAGCAGGACAGGAACGGTTC
CAGTCTCTCGGTGTGGCCTTCTACAGAGGTGCAGACTGCTGCGTTCTGGTATTTGATGTGACTGCCCCCA
ACACATTCAAAACCCTAGATAGCTGGAGAGATGAGTTTCTCATCCAGGCCAGTCCCCGAGATCCTGAAAA
CTTCCCATTTGTTGTGTTGGGAAACAAGATTGACCTCGAAAACAGACAAGTGGCCACAAAGCGGGCACAG
GCCTGGTGCTACAGCAAAAACAACATTCCCTACTTTGAGACCAGTGCCAAGGAGGCCATCAACGTGGAGC
AGGCGTTCCAGACGATTGCACGGAATGCACTTAAGCAGGAAACGGAGGTGGAGCTGTACAACGAATTTCC
TGAACCTATCAAACTGGACAAGAATGACCGGGCCAAGGCCTCGGCAGAAAGCTGCAGTTGC
